Addgene plasmid #172514: pDF0338 pAAV U6-HvsCas7-11 DR Rev-BpiI golden gate backbone dual vector
Purpose: Encodes HvsCas7-11 DR and golden gate site for spacer clonings in an AAV backbone with U6 promoter
Depositing lab: Omar Abudayyeh & Jonathan Gootenberg. Depositing organization: Massachusetts Institute of Technology. Publication: Programmable RNA targeting with the single-protein CRISPR effector Cas7-11. Ozcan A, Krajeski R, Ioannidi E, Lee B, Gardner A, Makarova KS, Koonin EV, Abudayyeh OO, Gootenberg JS. Nature. 2021 Sep 6. pii: 10.1038/s41586-021-03886-5. doi: 10.1038/s41586-021-03886-5. PubMed 34489594.
Backbone
  Vector backbone: pAAV
  Vector type: AAV
Growth in bacteria
  Bacterial resistance: Ampicillin, 100 μg/mL
  Growth temperature: 37°C
  Growth strain: NEB Stable
  Copy number: Unknown
Gene/Insert
  Gene/Insert name: pAAV U6-HvsCas7-11 DR Rev-BpiI golden gate backbone dual vector
  gRNA/shRNA sequence: Unspecified
  Species: Desulfonema ishimotonii
  Cloning method: Gibson Cloning
  Sequencing primers: 5′ unknown
Terms and licenses: Academic/Nonprofit Terms; Industry Terms: Not Available to Industry
How to cite: pDF0338 pAAV U6-HvsCas7-11 DR Rev-BpiI golden gate backbone dual vector was a gift from Omar Abudayyeh & Jonathan Gootenberg (Addgene plasmid # 172514 ; http://n2t.net/addgene:172514 ; RRID:Addgene_172514)
