[The description below was written by a language model from this plasmid's Addgene catalogue record and pLannotate feature annotations shown in this document.]
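Description:
pDF0338 is a small (about 3.1 kb) AAV transfer plasmid built on a pAAV backbone that serves as a guide RNA cloning vector for the RNA-targeting CRISPR effector Cas7-11. It is propagated in E. coli through a high-copy ColE1/pUC-type origin and selected with ampicillin via the β-lactamase gene and its native promoter. An f1 phage origin is also present, along with short lacZα and lacI remnants that are leftovers of the parental backbone rather than functional elements.

The payload sits between two AAV2 inverted terminal repeats, which are the cis elements needed for replication and packaging of the intervening DNA into AAV particles. One of the two is annotated only as a fragment. Inside the ITRs, the feature table identifies a human U6 promoter, an RNA polymerase III promoter suited to expressing short, precisely defined RNAs. The roughly 65 nt gap between the U6 promoter and the neighbouring ITR is unannotated. According to the catalogue entry, the U6 promoter drives the HvsCas7-11 direct repeat together with a BpiI Golden Gate site, so that a user-chosen spacer can be inserted as annealed oligonucleotides to produce a complete crRNA. No spacer is preloaded.

The record lists the species as Desulfonema ishimotonii, although the name refers to the Hvs orthologue, and the record does not resolve this. No Cas7-11 coding sequence is present. The "dual vector" designation suggests the effector is meant to be delivered from a separate construct, with this plasmid providing the guide for programmable RNA targeting in mammalian cells.
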