Features (pLannotate 1.2.2; 9 found; start..end, strand, type, name):
     48..476     -  rep_origin     f1 ori (sequence partly withheld): f1 bacteriophage origin of replication; arrow indicates direction of (+) strand synthesis
    481..550     -  CDS            lacZα (fragment): LacZα fragment of β-galactosidase; lacZ fragment
    545..677     -  repeat_region  AAV2 ITR (fragment): inverted terminal repeat of adeno-associated virus serotype 2 inverted
    744..984     -  promoter       U6 promoter: RNA polymerase III promoter for human U6 snRNA
    985..1118    +  repeat_region  AAV2 ITR: inverted terminal repeat of adeno-associated virus serotype 2 inverted
   1112..1168    -  CDS            lacI (fragment): lac repressor; lacI; The lac repressor binds to the lac operator to inhibit transcription in E. coli. This inhibition can be relieved by adding lactose or isopropyl-β-D-thiogalactopyranoside (IPTG).
   1351..1939    -  rep_origin     ori: high-copy-number ColE1/pMB1/pBR322/pUC origin of replication
   2110..2970    -  CDS            AmpR: β-lactamase; bla; confers resistance to ampicillin, carbenicillin, and related antibiotics
   2971..3075    -  promoter       AmpR promoter: bla
>Addgene plasmid #172514 | pDF0338 pAAV U6-HvsCas7-11 DR Rev-BpiI golden gate backbone dual vector | addgene full sequence | sequence record 343149 | Addgene NGS Result
TTCCCCGAAAAGTGCCACCTAAATTGTAAGCGTTAATATTTTGTTAAAATTCGCGTTAAATTTTTGTTAA
ATCAGCTCATTTTTTAACCAATAGGCCGAAATCGGCAAAATCCCTTATAAATCAAAAGAATAGACCGAGA
TAGGGT
[37 nt withheld, positions 147-183]
AAAGAACGTGGACTCCAACGTCAAAGG
[49 nt withheld, positions 211-259]
T
[91 nt withheld, positions 261-351]
G
[124 nt withheld, positions 353-476]
CCCATTCGCCATTCAGGCTGCGCAACTGTTGGGAAGGGCGATCGGTGCGGGCCTCTTCGCTATTACGCCA
GCTGCGCGCTCGCTCGCTCACTGAGGCCGCCCGGGCAAAGCCCGGGCGTCGGGCGACCTTTGGTCGCCCG
GCCTCAGTGAGCGAGCGAGCGCGCAGAGAGGGAGTGGCCAACTCCATCACTAGGGGTTCCTAGCTTAAAA
AAAAGGTCTTCTCGAAGACCCACATCAACCTTATTATCCTCCTTCAAACGGTGTTTCGTCCTTTCCACAA
GATATATAAAGCCAAGAAATCGAAATACTTTCAAGTTACGGTAAGCATATGATAGTCCATTTTAAAACAT
AATTTTAAAACTGCAAACTACCCAAGAAATTATTACTTTCTACGTCACGTATTTTGTACTAATATCTTTG
TGTTTACAGTCAAATTAATTCCAATTATCTCTCTAACAGCCTTGTATCGTATATGCAAATATGAAGGAAT
CATGGGAAATAGGCCCTCAGGAACCCCTAGTGATGGAGTTGGCCACTCCCTCTCTGCGCGCTCGCTCGCT
CACTGAGGCCGGGCGACCAAAGGTCGCCCGACGCCCGGGCTTTGCCCGGGCGGCCTCAGTGAGCGAGCGA
GCGCGCAGCTGCATTAATGAATCGGCCAACGCGCGGGGAGAGGCGGTTTGCGTATTGGGCGCTCTTCCGC
TTCCTCGCTCACTGACTCGCTGCGCTCGGTCGTTCGGCTGCGGCGAGCGGTATCAGCTCACTCAAAGGCG
GTAATACGGTTATCCACAGAATCAGGGGATAACGCAGGAAAGAACATGTGAGCAAAAGGCCAGCAAAAGG
CCAGGAACCGTAAAAAGGCCGCGTTGCTGGCGTTTTTCCATAGGCTCCGCCCCCCTGACGAGCATCACAA
AAATCGACGCTCAAGTCAGAGGTGGCGAAACCCGACAGGACTATAAAGATACCAGGCGTTTCCCCCTGGA
AGCTCCCTCGTGCGCTCTCCTGTTCCGACCCTGCCGCTTACCGGATACCTGTCCGCCTTTCTCCCTTCGG
GAAGCGTGGCGCTTTCTCATAGCTCACGCTGTAGGTATCTCAGTTCGGTGTAGGTCGTTCGCTCCAAGCT
GGGCTGTGTGCACGAACCCCCCGTTCAGCCCGACCGCTGCGCCTTATCCGGTAACTATCGTCTTGAGTCC
AACCCGGTAAGACACGACTTATCGCCACTGGCAGCAGCCACTGGTAACAGGATTAGCAGAGCGAGGTATG
TAGGCGGTGCTACAGAGTTCTTGAAGTGGTGGCCTAACTACGGCTACACTAGAAGAACAGTATTTGGTAT
CTGCGCTCTGCTGAAGCCAGTTACCTTCGGAAAAAGAGTTGGTAGCTCTTGATCCGGCAAACAAACCACC
GCTGGTAGCGGTGGTTTTTTTGTTTGCAAGCAGCAGATTACGCGCAGAAAAAAAGGATCTCAAGAAGATC
CTTTGATCTTTTCTACGGGGTCTGACGCTCAGTGGAACGAAAACTCACGTTAAGGGATTTTGGTCATGAG
ATTATCAAAAAGGATCTTCACCTAGATCCTTTTAAATTAAAAATGAAGTTTTAAATCAATCTAAAGTATA
TATGAGTAAACTTGGTCTGACAGTTACCAATGCTTAATCAGTGAGGCACCTATCTCAGCGATCTGTCTAT
TTCGTTCATCCATAGTTGCCTGACTCCCCGTCGTGTAGATAACTACGATACGGGAGGGCTTACCATCTGG
CCCCAGTGCTGCAATGATACCGCGAGACCCACGCTCACCGGCTCCAGATTTATCAGCAATAAACCAGCCA
GCCGGAAGGGCCGAGCGCAGAAGTGGTCCTGCAACTTTATCCGCCTCCATCCAGTCTATTAATTGTTGCC
GGGAAGCTAGAGTAAGTAGTTCGCCAGTTAATAGTTTGCGCAACGTTGTTGCCATTGCTACAGGCATCGT
GGTGTCACGCTCGTCGTTTGGTATGGCTTCATTCAGCTCCGGTTCCCAACGATCAAGGCGAGTTACATGA
TCCCCCATGTTGTGCAAAAAAGCGGTTAGCTCCTTCGGTCCTCCGATCGTTGTCAGAAGTAAGTTGGCCG
CAGTGTTATCACTCATGGTTATGGCAGCACTGCATAATTCTCTTACTGTCATGCCATCCGTAAGATGCTT
TTCTGTGACTGGTGAGTACTCAACCAAGTCATTCTGAGAATAGTGTATGCGGCGACCGAGTTGCTCTTGC
CCGGCGTCAATACGGGATAATACCGCGCCACATAGCAGAACTTTAAAAGTGCTCATCATTGGAAAACGTT
CTTCGGGGCGAAAACTCTCAAGGATCTTACCGCTGTTGAGATCCAGTTCGATGTAACCCACTCGTGCACC
CAACTGATCTTCAGCATCTTTTACTTTCACCAGCGTTTCTGGGTGAGCAAAAACAGGAAGGCAAAATGCC
GCAAAAAAGGGAATAAGGGCGACACGGAAATGTTGAATACTCATACTCTTCCTTTTTCAATATTATTGAA
GCATTTATCAGGGTTATTGTCTCATGAGCGGATACATATTTGAATGTATTTAGAAAAATAAACAAATAGG
GGTTCCGCGCACAT
